>Addgene plasmid #185636 | pGEX-PML RB1 | addgene full sequence | sequence record 367327 | Addgene NGS Result
GACACCATCGAATGGCGCAAAACCTTTCGCGGTATGGCATGATAGCGCCCGGAAGAGAGTCAATTCAGGG
TGGTGAATGTGAAACCAGTAACGTTATACGATGTCGCAGAGTATGCCGGTGTCTCTTATCAGACCGTTTC
CCGCGTGGTGAACCAGGCCAGCCACGTTTCTGCGAAAACGCGGGAAAAAGTGGAAGCGGCGATGGCGGAG
CTGAATTACATTCCCAACCGCGTGGCACAACAACTGGCGGGCAAACAGTCGTTGCTGATTGGCGTTGCCA
CCTCCAGTCTGGCCCTGCACGCGCCGTCGCAAATTGTCGCGGCGATTAAATCTCGCGCCGATCAACTGGG
TGCCAGCGTGGTGGTGTCGATGGTAGAACGAAGCGGCGTCGAAGCCTGTAAAGCGGCGGTGCACAATCTT
CTCGCGCAACGCGTCAGTGGGCTGATCATTAACTATCCGCTGGATGACCAGGATGCCATTGCTGTGGAAG
CTGCCTGCACTAATGTTCCGGCGTTATTTCTTGATGTCTCTGACCAGACACCCATCAACAGTATTATTTT
CTCCCATGAAGACGGTACGCGACTGGGCGTGGAGCATCTGGTCGCATTGGGTCACCAGCAAATCGCGCTG
TTAGCGGGCCCATTAAGTTCTGTCTCGGCGCGTCTGCGTCTGGCTGGCTGGCATAAATATCTCACTCGCA
ATCAAATTCAGCCGATAGCGGAACGGGAAGGCGACTGGAGTGCCATGTCCGGTTTTCAACAAACCATGCA
AATGCTGAATGAGGGCATCGTTCCCACTGCGATGCTGGTTGCCAACGATCAGATGGCGCTGGGCGCAATG
CGCGCCATTACCGAGTCCGGGCTGCGCGTTGGTGCGGATATCTCGGTAGTGGGATACGACGATACCGAAG
ACAGCTCATGTTATATCCCGCCGTTAACCACCATCAAACAGGATTTTCGCCTGCTGGGGCAAACCAGCGT
GGACCGCTTGCTGCAACTCTCTCAGGGCCAGGCGGTGAAGGGCAATCAGCTGTTGCCCGTCTCACTGGTG
AAAAGAAAAACCACGCTAGCGCCCAATACGCAAACCGCCTCTCCCCGCGCGTTGGCCGATTCATTAATGC
AGCTGGCACGACAGGTTTCCCGACTGGAAAGCGGGCAGTGAGCGCAACGCAATTAATGTAAGTTAGCTCA
CTCATTAGGCACCCCAGGCTTTACACTTTATGCTTCCGGCTCGTATGTTGTGTGGAATTGTGAGCGGATA
ACAATTTCACACAGGAAACAGCTATGACCATGATTACGGATTCACTGGCCGTCGTTTTACAACGTCGTGA
CTGGGAAAACCCTGGCGTTACCCAACTTAATCGCCTTGCAGCACATCCCCCTTTCGCCAGCTGGCGTAAT
AGCGAAGAGGCCCGCACCGATCGCCCTTCCCAACAGTTGCGCAGCCTGAATGGCGAATGGCGCTTTGCCT
GGTTTCCGGCACCAGAAGCGGTGCCGGAAAGCTGGCTGGAGTGCGATCTTCCTGAGGCCGATACTGTCGT
CGTCCCCTCAAACTGGCAGATGCACGGTTACGATGCGCCCATCTACACCAACGTGACCTATCCCATTACG
GTCAATCCGCCGTTTGTTCCCACGGAGAATCCGACGGGTTGTTACTCGCTCACATTTAATGTTGATGAAA
GCTGGCTACAGGAAGGCCAGACGCGAATTATTTTTGATGGCGTTGGAATTAGCTTATCGACTGCACGGTG
CACCAATGCTTCTGGCGTCAGGCAGCCATCGGAAGCTGTGGTATGGCTGTGCAGGTCGTAAATCACTGCA
TAATTCGTGTCGCTCAAGGCGCACTCCCGTTCTGGATAATGTTTTTTGCGCCGACATCATAACGGTTCTG
GCAAATATTCTGAAATGAGCTGTTGACAATTAATCATCGGCTCGTATAATGTGTGGAATTGTGAGCGGAT
AACAATTTCACACAGGAAACAGTATTCATGTCCCCTATACTAGGTTATTGGAAAATTAAGGGCCTTGTGC
AACCCACTCGACTTCTTTTGGAATATCTTGAAGAAAAATATGAAGAGCATTTGTATGAGCGCGATGAAGG
TGATAAATGGCGAAACAAAAAGTTTGAATTGGGTTTGGAGTTTCCCAATCTTCCTTATTATATTGATGGT
GATGTTAAATTAACACAGTCTATGGCCATCATACGTTATATAGCTGACAAGCACAACATGTTGGGTGGTT
GTCCAAAAGAGCGTGCAGAGATTTCAATGCTTGAAGGAGCGGTTTTGGATATTAGATACGGTGTTTCGAG
AATTGCATATAGTAAAGACTTTGAAACTCTCAAAGTTGATTTTCTTAGCAAGCTACCTGAAATGCTGAAA
ATGTTCGAAGATCGTTTATGTCATAAAACATATTTAAATGGTGATCATGTAACCCATCCTGACTTCATGT
TGTATGACGCTCTTGATGTTGTTTTATACATGGACCCAATGTGCCTGGATGCGTTCCCAAAATTAGTTTG
TTTTAAAAAACGTATTGAAGCTATCCCACAAATTGATAAGTACTTGAAATCCAGCAAGTATATAGCATGG
CCTTTGCAGGGCTGGCAAGCCACGTTTGGTGGTGGCGACCATCCTCCAAAATCGGATCTGGAAGTTCTGT
TCCAGGGGCCCCTGGGATCCGAGGAAGAGTTCCAGTTTCTGCGTTGCCAGCAATGCCAAGCGGAAGCGAA
GTGCCCGAAACTGCTGCCGTGCCTGCACACCCTGTGCAGCGGTTGCCTGGAGGCGAGCGGTATGCAGTGC
CCGATCTGCCAAGCGCCGTGGCCGCTGGGTGCGGACACCCCGGCGCTGGATAACGTTTTCTTTGAAAGCC
TGCAGCGTCGTCTGAGCGTGTACCGTCAGATTGTTGACGCGCAAGCGGTGTGCACCCGTTGCAAGGAAAG
CGCGGATTTCTGGTGCTTTGAATGCGAGCAGCTGCTGTGCGCGAAGTGCTTCGAGGCGCACCAATGGTTT
CTGAAGCATGAAGCGCGTCCGCTGGCGGAGTAACTCGAGCGGCCGCATCGTGACTGACTGACGATCTGCC
TCGCGCGTTTCGGTGATGACGGTGAAAACCTCTGACACATGCAGCTCCCGGAGACGGTCACAGCTTGTCT
GTAAGCGGATGCCGGGAGCAGACAAGCCCGTCAGGGCGCGTCAGCGGGTGTTGGCGGGTGTCGGGGCGCA
GCCATGACCCAGTCACGTAGCGATAGCGGAGTGTATAATTCTTGAAGACGAAAGGGCCTCGTGATACGCC
TATTTTTATAGGTTAATGTCATGATAATAATGGTTTCTTAGACGTCAGGTGGCACTTTTCGGGGAAATGT
GCGCGGAACCCCTATTTGTTTATTTTTCTAAATACATTCAAATATGTATCCGCTCATGAGACAATAACCC
TGATAAATGCTTCAATAATATTGAAAAAGGAAGAGTATGAGTATTCAACATTTCCGTGTCGCCCTTATTC
CCTTTTTTGCGGCATTTTGCCTTCCTGTTTTTGCTCACCCAGAAACGCTGGTGAAAGTAAAAGATGCTGA
AGATCAGTTGGGTGCACGAGTGGGTTACATCGAACTGGATCTCAACAGCGGTAAGATCCTTGAGAGTTTT
CGCCCCGAAGAACGTTTTCCAATGATGAGCACTTTTAAAGTTCTGCTATGTGGCGCGGTATTATCCCGTG
TTGACGCCGGGCAAGAGCAACTCGGTCGCCGCATACACTATTCTCAGAATGACTTGGTTGAGTACTCACC
AGTCACAGAAAAGCATCTTACGGATGGCATGACAGTAAGAGAATTATGCAGTGCTGCCATAACCATGAGT
GATAACACTGCGGCCAACTTACTTCTGACAACGATCGGAGGACCGAAGGAGCTAACCGCTTTTTTGCACA
ACATGGGGGATCATGTAACTCGCCTTGATCGTTGGGAACCGGAGCTGAATGAAGCCATACCAAACGACGA
GCGTGACACCACGATGCCTGCAGCAATGGCAACAACGTTGCGCAAACTATTAACTGGCGAACTACTTACT
CTAGCTTCCCGGCAACAATTAATAGACTGGATGGAGGCGGATAAAGTTGCAGGACCACTTCTGCGCTCGG
CCCTTCCGGCTGGCTGGTTTATTGCTGATAAATCTGGAGCCGGTGAGCGTGGGTCTCGCGGTATCATTGC
AGCACTGGGGCCAGATGGTAAGCCCTCCCGTATCGTAGTTATCTACACGACGGGGAGTCAGGCAACTATG
GATGAACGAAATAGACAGATCGCTGAGATAGGTGCCTCACTGATTAAGCATTGGTAACTGTCAGACCAAG
TTTACTCATATATACTTTAGATTGATTTAAAACTTCATTTTTAATTTAAAAGGATCTAGGTGAAGATCCT
TTTTGATAATCTCATGACCAAAATCCCTTAACGTGAGTTTTCGTTCCACTGAGCGTCAGACCCCGTAGAA
AAGATCAAAGGATCTTCTTGAGATCCTTTTTTTCTGCGCGTAATCTGCTGCTTGCAAACAAAAAAACCAC
CGCTACCAGCGGTGGTTTGTTTGCCGGATCAAGAGCTACCAACTCTTTTTCCGAAGGTAACTGGCTTCAG
CAGAGCGCAGATACCAAATACTGTCCTTCTAGTGTAGCCGTAGTTAGGCCACCACTTCAAGAACTCTGTA
GCACCGCCTACATACCTCGCTCTGCTAATCCTGTTACCAGTGGCTGCTGCCAGTGGCGATAAGTCGTGTC
TTACCGGGTTGGACTCAAGACGATAGTTACCGGATAAGGCGCAGCGGTCGGGCTGAACGGGGGGTTCGTG
CACACAGCCCAGCTTGGAGCGAACGACCTACACCGAACTGAGATACCTACAGCGTGAGCTATGAGAAAGC
GCCACGCTTCCCGAAGGGAGAAAGGCGGACAGGTATCCGGTAAGCGGCAGGGTCGGAACAGGAGAGCGCA
CGAGGGAGCTTCCAGGGGGAAACGCCTGGTATCTTTATAGTCCTGTCGGGTTTCGCCACCTCTGACTTGA
GCGTCGATTTTTGTGATGCTCGTCAGGGGGGCGGAGCCTATGGAAAAACGCCAGCAACGCGGCCTTTTTA
CGGTTCCTGGCCTTTTGCTGGCCTTTTGCTCACATGTTCTTTCCTGCGTTATCCCCTGATTCTGTGGATA
ACCGTATTACCGCCTTTGAGTGAGCTGATACCGCTCGCCGCAGCCGAACGACCGAGCGCAGCGAGTCAGT
GAGCGAGGAAGCGGAAGAGCGCCTGATGCGGTATTTTCTCCTTACGCATCTGTGCGGTATTTCACACCGC
ATAAATTCC
Features (pLannotate 1.2.2; 17 found; start..end, strand, type, name):
      1..78      +  promoter       lacI promoter: lacI
     79..1161    +  CDS            lacI: lac repressor; lacI; The lac repressor binds to the lac operator to inhibit transcription in E. coli. This inhibition can be relieved by adding lactose or isopropyl-β-D-thiogalactopyranoside (IPTG).
   1174..1195    +  protein_bind   CAP binding site: CAP binding activates transcription in the presence of cAMP. E. coli catabolite activator protein
   1210..1240    +  promoter       lac promoter: promoter for the E. coli lac operon
   1248..1264    +  protein_bind   lac operator: The lac repressor binds to the lac operator to inhibit transcription in E. coli. This inhibition can be relieved by adding lactose or isopropyl-β-D-thiogalactopyranoside (IPTG). lac repressor encoded by lacI
   1284..1457    +  CDS            lacZα: LacZα fragment of β-galactosidase; lacZ fragment
   1721..1837    -  CDS            yciV (fragment): RNAAM_ECOLI - Also known as trpH From Escherichia coli (strain K12).
   1913..1941    +  promoter       tac promoter: strong E. coli promoter; hybrid between the trp and lac UV5 promoters
   1949..1965    +  protein_bind   lac operator: The lac repressor binds to the lac operator to inhibit transcription in E. coli. This inhibition can be relieved by adding lactose or isopropyl-β-D-thiogalactopyranoside (IPTG). lac repressor encoded by lacI
   1988..2641    +  CDS            GST26_SCHJA: Experimental evidence at protein level: Swiss-Prot protein existence level 1. GST isoenzymes appear to play a central role in the parasite detoxification system. Other functions are also suspected including a role in increasing the solubility of haematin in the parasite gut. From Schistosoma japonicum (Blood fluke).
   2678..3040    +  CDS            PML (fragment): PML_HUMAN - Also known as MYL, PP8675, RNF71, TRIM19. Experimental evidence at protein level: Swiss-Prot protein existence level 1. Exhibits antiviral activity against both DNA and RNA viruses. The antiviral activity can involve one or several isoform(s) and can be enhanced by the permanent PML-NB-associated protein DAXX or by the recruitment of p53/TP53 within these structures. Isoform PML-4 restricts varicella zoster virus (VZV) via sequestration of virion capsids in PML-NBs thereby preventing their nuclear egress and inhibiting formation of infectious virus particles. The sumoylated isoform
   3076..3115    +  CDS            rop (fragment): Rop protein, which maintains plasmids at low copy number; rop
   3217..3257    +  misc_feature   bom (fragment): basis of mobility region from pBR322
   3362..3466    +  promoter       AmpR promoter: bla
   3467..4327    +  CDS            AmpR: β-lactamase; bla; confers resistance to ampicillin, carbenicillin, and related antibiotics
   4498..5086    +  rep_origin     ori: high-copy-number ColE1/pMB1/pBR322/pUC origin of replication
   5272..5323    -  misc_feature   bom (fragment): basis of mobility region from pBR322
