[The description below was written by a language model from this plasmid's Addgene catalogue record and pLannotate feature annotations shown in this document.]
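Description:
pGEX-PML RB1 is a bacterial expression plasmid built on the pGEX-6P-3 backbone for producing a GST-tagged fragment of human promyelocytic leukemia protein (PML, also known as TRIM19) in E. coli. The 363 bp insert encodes residues 49–168, covering the RING and B-box1 domains. It carries no mutations, was codon optimized for E. coli, and was cloned between the BamHI and XhoI sites. The plasmid replicates from a high-copy ColE1/pMB1-type origin and is selected with ampicillin through the β-lactamase (AmpR) gene and its own promoter. Short rop and bom fragments and a lacZα segment are backbone remnants derived from pBR322 and related vectors.

Expression is driven by the tac promoter, a strong trp/lac hybrid, followed by a lac operator. The plasmid also carries lacI with its own promoter, so the lac repressor keeps transcription off until it is relieved by IPTG. Downstream lies the Schistosoma japonicum glutathione S-transferase coding sequence, and the PML fragment follows it after a short linker, which places GST at the N terminus of the fusion. GST allows affinity purification on glutathione resin. The pGEX-6P series normally carries a protease cleavage site in this linker for tag removal, but the feature table does not annotate one.

The catalogue gives a total size of 5,346 bp, while the sequenced record is 5,329 nt, a small discrepancy that the record does not explain. The associated publication concerns the role of the PML B-box1 domain in SUMO E2–E3 complex formation with UBC9. This suggests the construct is used to make recombinant RING–B-box1 protein for biophysical and interaction studies.
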