Addgene plasmid #185636: pGEX-PML RB1
Purpose: expression of GST-tagged PML fragment 49-168 (RING + B-box1) in bacterial cells
Depositing lab: Irina Bezsonova. Depositing organization: University of Connecticut Health Center. Publication: The B-box1 domain of PML mediates SUMO E2-E3 complex formation through an atypical interaction with UBC9. Bregnard T, Ahmed A, Semenova IV, Weller SK, Bezsonova I. Biophys Chem. 2022 Aug;287:106827. doi: 10.1016/j.bpc.2022.106827. Epub 2022 May 18. PubMed 35667129.
Backbone
  Vector backbone: pGEX-6P-3
  Backbone size w/o insert (bp): 4983
  Total vector size (bp): 5346
  Vector type: Bacterial Expression
Growth in bacteria
  Bacterial resistance: Ampicillin, 100 μg/mL
  Growth temperature: 37°C
  Growth strain: DH5alpha
  Copy number: High Copy
Gene/Insert
  Gene/Insert name: promyelocytic leukemia protein (alt names: TRIM19; MYL)
  Species: H. sapiens (human)
  Insert size (bp): 363
  Mutation: none
  Entrez Gene: PML (a.k.a. MYL, PP8675, RNF71, TRIM19)
  Tag / fusion protein: GST (N terminal on backbone)
  Cloning method: Restriction Enzyme; 5′ cloning site BamHI (unknown if destroyed); 3′ cloning site XhoI (unknown if destroyed)
  Sequencing primers: 5′ pGEX Fwd
Terms and licenses: Academic/Nonprofit Terms; Industry Terms: Not Available to Industry
Depositor comments: codon optimized for expression in E. coli
How to cite: pGEX-PML RB1 was a gift from Irina Bezsonova (Addgene plasmid # 185636 ; http://n2t.net/addgene:185636 ; RRID:Addgene_185636)
